Addgene plasmid #62521: GFP-Drosha1-390
Purpose: C-terminal aa391-1374 of Drosha is deleted
Depositing lab: Bharat Ramratnam. Depositing organization: Rhode Island Hospital. Publication: Phosphorylation of the RNase III enzyme Drosha at Serine300 or Serine302 is required for its nuclear localization. Tang X, Zhang Y, Tucker L, Ramratnam B. Nucleic Acids Res. 2010 Oct;38(19):6610-9. doi: 10.1093/nar/gkq547. Epub 2010 Jun 16. PubMed 20554852.
Backbone
  Vector backbone: pEGFP-C1
  Backbone manufacturer: clontech
  Backbone size w/o insert (bp): 4700
  Total vector size (bp): 5870
  Vector type: Mammalian Expression
  Selectable markers: Neomycin (select with G418)
Growth in bacteria
  Bacterial resistance: Kanamycin, 50 μg/mL
  Growth temperature: 37°C
  Growth strain: DH5alpha
  Copy number: High Copy
Gene/Insert
  Gene/Insert name: human Drosha with aa 391-1374 deleted
  Species: H. sapiens (human)
  Insert size (bp): 1170
  Mutation: deleted amino acids 391-1374
  Entrez Gene: DROSHA (a.k.a. ETOHI2, HSA242976, RANSE3L, RN3, RNASE3L, RNASEN)
  Tag / fusion protein: GFP (N terminal on backbone)
  Cloning method: Restriction Enzyme; 5′ cloning site HindIII (unknown if destroyed); 3′ cloning site KpnI (unknown if destroyed)
  Sequencing primers: 5′ GACGAGCTGTACAAG
Terms and licenses: Academic/Nonprofit Terms; Industry Terms: Not Available to Industry
Depositor comments: This construct aligns with Drosha isoform-2 (NP_001093882.1) up to amino acid 353 or amino acid 390 of isoform-1 (NP_037367; with deletion of residues 316-352). Drosha 1 also contains S195G and H353S mutations. Depositor states that these mutations should not affect function.
How to cite: GFP-Drosha1-390 was a gift from Bharat Ramratnam (Addgene plasmid # 62521 ; http://n2t.net/addgene:62521 ; RRID:Addgene_62521)
