[The description below was written by a language model from this plasmid's Addgene catalogue record.]
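Description:
GFP-Drosha1-390 is a mammalian expression plasmid built on the Clontech pEGFP-C1 backbone, in which a truncated human DROSHA coding sequence is fused in frame to the C-terminus of the backbone-encoded GFP, so the fluorescent tag sits at the N-terminus of the fusion. The insert, about 1.2 kb in a plasmid of roughly 5.9 kb, was placed between the HindIII and KpnI sites of the multiple cloning site and encodes only the N-terminal portion of the RNase III enzyme Drosha; residues 391–1374 have been deleted. The plasmid is maintained at high copy in E. coli under kanamycin selection, and the same backbone provides neomycin resistance, allowing G418 selection of transfected mammalian cells. The record does not list the promoter or other regulatory features; pEGFP-C1 vectors generally drive expression of the fusion from the CMV immediate-early promoter.

The depositor notes some sequence details worth bearing in mind. The insert aligns with Drosha isoform 2 up to amino acid 353, which corresponds to amino acid 390 of isoform 1 with residues 316–352 absent, and it also carries S195G and H353S substitutions that the depositor states should not affect function. The construct comes from a study showing that phosphorylation of Drosha at serine 300 or serine 302 is required for its nuclear localization. An N-terminal fragment tagged with GFP is therefore suited to fluorescence imaging of subcellular distribution, as a deletion mutant for mapping which regions of Drosha direct it to the nucleus.
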