>Addgene plasmid #62521 | GFP-Drosha1-390 | addgene partial sequence | sequence record 104833 | EGFP-C 5'-CATGGTCCTGCTGGAGTTCGTG-3'
AGTCCGGACTCAGATCTCGAGCTCAAGCTTCGATGATGCAGGGAAACACATGTCACAGAATGTCGTTCCA
CCCGGGACGAGGGTGTCCCCGAGGACGAGGAGGACATGGAGCCAGACCCTCAGCACCATCCTTTAGGCCC
CAAAATCTGAGGCTGCTTCACCCTCAGCAGCCTCCTGTGCAATATCAATATGAACCTCCAAGTGCCCCTT
CCACCACTTTCTCAAACTCTCCAGCCCCCAATTTTCTCCCTCCACGACCAGACTTTGTACCCTTCCCCCC
ACCCATGCCTCCGTCAGCGCAAGGCCCTCTTCCCCCCTGCCCAATCAGGCCGCCTTTCCCCAACCACCAG
ATGAGGCACCCCTTCCCAGTTCCTCCTTGTTTTCCTCCCATGCCACCACCAATGCCTTGTCCTAATAACC
CCCCAGTCCCTGGGGCACCTCCTGGACAAGGCACTTTCCCCTTCATGATGCCCCCTCCCTCCATGCCTCA
TCCCCCGCCCCCTCCAGTCATGCCGCAGCAGGTTAATTATCAGTACCCTCCGGGCTATTCTCACCACAAC
TTCCCACCTCCCAGTTTTAATAGTTTCCAGAACAACCCTAGTTCTTTCCTGCCCGGTGCTAATAACAGCA
GTAGTCCTCATTTCAGACATCTCCCTCCATACCCACTCCCAAAGGCTCCCAGTGAGAGAAGGTCCCCAGA
AAGGCTGAAACACTATGATGACCACAGGCACCGAGATCACAGTCATGGGCGAGGTGAGAGGCATCGGTCC
CTGGATCGGCGGGAGCGAGGCCGCAGTCCCGACAGGAGAAGACAAGACAGCCGGTACAGATCTG
