>Addgene plasmid #62521 | GFP-Drosha1-390 | addgene partial sequence | sequence record 104884 | SV40pA-R 5'-GAAATTTGTGATGCTATTGC-3'
ACAACAACAATTGCATTCATTTTATGTTTCAGGTTCAGGGGGAGGTGTGGGAGGTTTTTTAAAGCAAGTA
AAACCTCTACAAATGTGGTATGGCTGATTATGATCAGTTATCTAGATCCGGTGGATCCCGGGCCCGCGGT
ACCTTATTTTTCCTTGATTGAGGTATAGTTCTTGTCTTTGCCAGAACTCTGGTTGTCACTCCAACGGTCT
TTTTCTTCCTCCCAACGAGCTCTCTTCTTCTCCCTACTTGGGGAGCGACTTCCAGATCTCTTATACTCTT
TTTTGTAGGACCTTTCCAGAGATGGTGATCTTCGGTTGTCTCGATGCCTGTGTCTCTCCCGTTCTCGCTC
TCTGCTCCGTTCGTAGCTGCGGTGGCGAGATGGTGTTCTCCCTCGGTCATAATCAGATCTGTACCGGCTG
TCTTGTCTTCTCCTGTCGGGACTGCGGCCTCGCTCCCGCCGATCCAGGGACCGATGCCTCTCACCTCGCC
CATGACTGTGATCTCGGTGCCTGTGGTCATCATAGTGTTTCAGCCTTTCTGGGGACCTTCTCTCACTGGG
AGCCTTTGGGAGTGGGTATGGAGGGAGATGTCTGAAATGAGGACTACTGCTGTTATTAGCACCGGGCAGG
AAAGAACTAGGGTTGTTCTGGAAACTATTAAAACTGGGAGGTGGGAAGTTGTGGTGAGAATAGCCCGGAG
GGTACTGATAATTAACCTGCTGCGGCATGACTGGAGGGGGCGGGGGATGAGGCATGGAGGGAGGGGGCAT
CATGAAGG
